Addgene plasmid #246081: pBabe_LYSET_isoform2
Purpose: Stable expression of LYSET isoform 2 (short isoform)
Depositing lab: Wilhelm Palm. Depositing organization: Deutsches Krebsforschungszentrum (DKFZ). Publication: Lysosomal enzyme trafficking factor LYSET enables nutritional usage of extracellular proteins. Pechincha C, Groessl S, Kalis R, de Almeida M, Zanotti A, Wittmann M, Schneider M, de Campos RP, Rieser S, Brandstetter M, Schleiffer A, Muller-Decker K, Helm D, Jabs S, Haselbach D, Lemberg MK, Zuber J, Palm W. Science. 2022 Oct 7;378(6615):eabn5637. doi: 10.1126/science.abn5637. Epub 2022 Oct 7. PubMed 36074822.
Backbone
  Vector backbone: pBabe-puro
  Backbone manufacturer: Hartmut Land and Jay Morgenstern, Addgene plasmid #1764
  Backbone size w/o insert (bp): 5157
  Total vector size (bp): 5553
  Vector type: Mammalian Expression, Retroviral
  Selectable markers: Puromycin
Growth in bacteria
  Bacterial resistance: Ampicillin, 100 μg/mL
  Growth temperature: 37°C
  Growth strain: NEB Stable
  Copy number: High Copy
Gene/Insert
  Gene/Insert name: LYSET
  Species: H. sapiens (human)
  Insert size (bp): 396
  GenBank ID: NM_015676.3
  Entrez Gene: LYSET (a.k.a. C14orf109, DMAN, GCAF, TMEM251)
  Cloning method: Gibson Cloning
  Sequencing primers: 5′ pBABE 5'; 3′ pBABE 3'
Terms and licenses: Academic/Nonprofit Terms; Industry Terms: Not Available to Industry
How to cite: pBabe_LYSET_isoform2 was a gift from Wilhelm Palm (Addgene plasmid # 246081 ; http://n2t.net/addgene:246081 ; RRID:Addgene_246081)
