[The description below was written by a language model from this plasmid's Addgene catalogue record and pLannotate feature annotations shown in this document.]
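Description:
pBabe_LYSET_isoform2 is a Moloney murine leukemia virus-based retroviral expression vector built on the pBabe-puro backbone, made for stable expression of the short isoform (isoform 2) of human LYSET, the lysosomal enzyme trafficking factor also known as TMEM251 or C14orf109. The roughly 396 bp coding sequence was inserted by Gibson cloning. In the feature table it appears as a TMEM251 open reading frame directly downstream of the truncated gag region. The automated annotation matched it to the chicken ortholog, but the catalogue record gives the species as human. No epitope tag or reporter is annotated.

The proviral cassette is flanked by MMLV long terminal repeats. No separate internal promoter precedes the insert, so LYSET is expressed from the 5' LTR, as is standard for pBabe vectors. The packaging signal and the start codon-deficient gag fragment allow the genomic RNA to be efficiently encapsidated when the plasmid is introduced into a packaging cell line that supplies gag, pol and env in trans. Downstream of the insert, an SV40 enhancer/early promoter drives puromycin N-acetyltransferase, so transduced mammalian cells with an integrated provirus can be selected with puromycin. The annotation tool also labels a short ΔU3-like fragment just before the 3' LTR, but a full LTR follows it, so the record does not indicate a self-inactivating design.

In bacteria the plasmid is maintained through a high-copy ColE1/pUC-type origin and ampicillin resistance (β-lactamase with its own promoter). The sequenced record is 5,470 nt, slightly shorter than the 5,553 bp catalogue size. The associated work concerns the role of LYSET in lysosomal enzyme trafficking and the nutritional use of extracellular proteins.
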