Features (pLannotate 1.2.2; 12 found; start..end, strand, type, name):
      8..477     +  LTR            LTR: long terminal repeat from Moloney murine leukemia virus
    601..875     +  misc_feature   MESV Ψ (fragment): packaging signal of murine embryonic stem cell virus
    942..1358    +  CDS            gag (truncated): truncated Moloney murine leukemia virus (MMLV) gag gene lacking the start codon
   1375..1767    +  CDS            TMEM251: TM251_CHICK - Experimental evidence at transcript level: Swiss-Prot protein existence level 2. From Gallus gallus (Chicken).
   1805..2134    +  promoter       SV40 promoter: SV40 enhancer and early promoter
   2144..2743    +  CDS            PuroR: puromycin N-acetyltransferase; pac from Streptomyces alboniger; confers resistance to puromycin
   2842..2963    +  LTR            3' LTR (ΔU3) (fragment): self-inactivating 3' long terminal repeat (LTR) from Moloney murine leukemia virus
   2964..3433    +  LTR            LTR: long terminal repeat from Moloney murine leukemia virus
   3499..3551    -  CDS            lacI (fragment): lac repressor; lacI; The lac repressor binds to the lac operator to inhibit transcription in E. coli. This inhibition can be relieved by adding lactose or isopropyl-β-D-thiogalactopyranoside (IPTG).
   3734..4322    -  rep_origin     ori: high-copy-number ColE1/pMB1/pBR322/pUC origin of replication
   4482..5342    -  CDS            AmpR: β-lactamase; bla; confers resistance to ampicillin, carbenicillin, and related antibiotics
   5343..5447    -  promoter       AmpR promoter: bla
>Addgene plasmid #246081 | pBabe_LYSET_isoform2 | addgene full sequence | sequence record 493995 | Addgene NGS Result
CTGCAGCCTGAATATGGGCCAAACAGGATATCTGTGGTAAGCAGTTCCTGCCCCGGCTCAGGGCCAAGAA
CAGATGGAACAGCTGAATATGGGCCAAACAGGATATCTGTGGTAAGCAGTTCCTGCCCCGGCTCAGGGCC
AAGAACAGATGGTCCCCAGATGCGGTCCAGCCCTCAGCAGTTTCTAGAGAACCATCAGATGTTTCCAGGG
TGCCCCAAGGACCTGAAATGACCCTGTGCCTTATTTGAACTAACCAATCAGTTCGCTTCTCGCTTCTGTT
CGCGCGCTTCTGCTCCCCGAGCTCAATAAAAGAGCCCACAACCCCTCACTCGGGGCGCCAGTCCTCCGAT
TGACTGAGTCGCCCGGGTACCCGTGTATCCAATAAACCCTCTTGCAGTTGCATCCGACTTGTGGTCTCGC
TGTTCCTTGGGAGGGTCTCCTCTGAGTGATTGACTACCCGTCAGCGGGGGTCTTTCATTTGGGGGCTCGT
CCGGGATCGGGAGACCCCTGCCCAGGGACCACCGACCCACCACCGGGAGGCAAGCTGGCCAGCAACTTAT
CTGTGTCTGTCCGATTGTCTAGTGTCTATGACTGATTTTATGCGCCTGCGTCGGTACTAGTTAGCTAACT
AGCTCTGTATCTGGCGGACCCGTGGTGGAACTGACGAGTTCTGAACACCCGGCCGCAACCCTGGGAGACG
TCCCAGGGACTTTGGGGGCCGTTTTTGTGGCCCGACCTGAGGAAGGGAGTCGATGTGGAATCCGACCCCG
TCAGGATATGTGGTTCTGGTAGGAGACGAGAACCTAAAACAGTTCCCGCCTCCGTCTGAATTTTTGCTTT
CGGTTTGGAACCGAAGCCGCGCGTCTTGTCTGCTGCAGCGCTGCAGCATCGTTCTGTGTTGTCTCTGTCT
GACTGTGTTTCTGTATTTGTCTGAAAATTAGGGCCAGACTGTTACCACTCCCTTAAGTTTGACCTTAGGT
CACTGGAAAGATGTCGAGCGGATCGCTCACAACCAGTCGGTAGATGTCAAGAAGAGACGTTGGGTTACCT
TCTGCTCTGCAGAATGGCCAACCTTTAACGTCGGATGGCCGCGAGACGGCACCTTTAACCGAGACCTCAT
CACCCAGGTTAAGATCAAGGTCTTTTCACCTGGCCCGCATGGACACCCAGACCAGGTCCCCTACATCGTG
ACCTGGGAAGCCTTGGCTTTTGACCCCCCTCCCTGGGTCAAGCCCTTTGTACACCCTAAGCCTCCGCCTC
CTCTTCCTCCATCCGCCCCGTCTCTCCCCCTTGAACCTCCTCGTTCGACCCCGCCTCGATCCTCCCTTTA
TCCAGCCCTCACTCCTTCTCTAGGCGCCGGCCGGATCCTGGAGAATGATGAACTTCCGTCAGCGGATGGG
ATGGATTGGAGTGGGATTGTATCTGTTAGCCAGTGCAGCAGCATTTTACTATGTTTTTGAAATCAGTGAG
ACTTACAACAGGCTGGCCTTGGAACACATTCAACAGCACCCTGAGGAGCCCCTTGAAGGAACCACATGGA
CACACTCCTTGAAAGCTCAATTACTCTCCTTGCCTTTTTGGGTGTGGACAGTTATTTTTCTGGTACCTTA
CTTACAGATGTTTTTGTTCCTATACTCTTGTACAAGAGCTGATCCCAAAACAGTGGGCTACTGTATCATC
CCTATATGCTTGGCAGTTATTTGCAATCGCCACCAGGCATTTGTCAAGGCTTCTAATCAGATCAGCAGAC
TACAACTGATTGACACGTAAGAATTCGCCAGCACAGTGGTCGACCCTGTGGAATGTGTGTCAGTTAGGGT
GTGGAAAGTCCCCAGGCTCCCCAGCAGGCAGAAGTATGCAAAGCATGCATCTCAATTAGTCAGCAACCAG
GTGTGGAAAGTCCCCAGGCTCCCCAGCAGGCAGAAGTATGCAAAGCATGCATCTCAATTAGTCAGCAACC
ATAGTCCCGCCCCTAACTCCGCCCATCCCGCCCCTAACTCCGCCCAGTTCCGCCCATTCTCCGCCCCATG
GCTGACTAATTTTTTTTATTTATGCAGAGGCCGAGGCCGCCTCGGCCTCTGAGCTATTCCAGAAGTAGTG
AGGAGGCTTTTTTGGAGGCCTAGGCTTTTGCAAAAAGCTTACCATGACCGAGTACAAGCCCACGGTGCGC
CTCGCCACCCGCGACGACGTCCCCAGGGCCGTACGCACCCTCGCCGCCGCGTTCGCCGACTACCCCGCCA
CGCGCCACACCGTCGATCCGGACCGCCACATCGAGCGGGTCACCGAGCTGCAAGAACTCTTCCTCACGCG
CGTCGGGCTCGACATCGGCAAGGTGTGGGTCGCGGACGACGGCGCCGCGGTGGCGGTCTGGACCACGCCG
GAGAGCGTCGAAGCGGGGGCGGTGTTCGCCGAGATCGGCCCGCGCATGGCCGAGTTGAGCGGTTCCCGGC
TGGCCGCGCAGCAACAGATGGAAGGCCTCCTGGCGCCGCACCGGCCCAAGGAGCCCGCGTGGTTCCTGGC
CACCGTCGGCGTCTCGCCCGACCACCAGGGCAAGGGTCTGGGCAGCGCCGTCGTGCTCCCCGGAGTGGAG
GCGGCCGAGCGCGCCGGGGTGCCCGCCTTCCTGGAGACCTCCGCGCCCCGCAACCTCCCCTTCTACGAGC
GGCTCGGCTTCACCGTCACCGCCGACGTCGAGGTGCCCGAAGGACCGCGCACCTGGTGCATGACCCGCAA
GCCCGGTGCCTGACGCCCGCCCCACGACCCGCAGCGCCCGACCGAAAGGAGCGCACGACCCCATGCATCG
ATAAAATAAAAGATTTTATTTAGTCTCCAGAAAAAGGGGGGAATGAAAGACCCCACCTGTAGGTTTGGCA
AGCTAGCTTAAGTAACGCCATTTTGCAAGGCATGGAAAAATACATAACTGAGAATAGAGAAGTTCAGATC
AAGGTCAGGAACAGATGGAACAGCTGAATATGGGCCAAACAGGATATCTGTGGTAAGCAGTTCCTGCCCC
GGCTCAGGGCCAAGAACAGATGGAACAGCTGAATATGGGCCAAACAGGATATCTGTGGTAAGCAGTTCCT
GCCCCGGCTCAGGGCCAAGAACAGATGGTCCCCAGATGCGGTCCAGCCCTCAGCAGTTTCTAGAGAACCA
TCAGATGTTTCCAGGGTGCCCCAAGGACCTGAAATGACCCTGTGCCTTATTTGAACTAACCAATCAGTTC
GCTTCTCGCTTCTGTTCGCGCGCTTCTGCTCCCCGAGCTCAATAAAAGAGCCCACAACCCCTCACTCGGG
GCGCCAGTCCTCCGATTGACTGAGTCGCCCGGGTACCCGTGTATCCAATAAACCCTCTTGCAGTTGCATC
CGACTTGTGGTCTCGCTGTTCCTTGGGAGGGTCTCCTCTGAGTGATTGACTACCCGTCAGCGGGGGTCTT
TCACATGCAGCATGTATCAAAATTAATTTGGTTTTTTTTCTTAAGTATTTACATTAAATGGCCATAGTTG
CATTAATGAATCGGCCAACGCGCGGGGAGAGGCGGTTTGCGTATTGGGCGCTCTTCCGCTTCCTCGCTCA
CTGACTCGCTGCGCTCGGTCGTTCGGCTGCGGCGAGCGGTATCAGCTCACTCAAAGGCGGTAATACGGTT
ATCCACAGAATCAGGGGATAACGCAGGAAAGAACATGTGAGCAAAAGGCCAGCAAAAGGCCAGGAACCGT
AAAAAGGCCGCGTTGCTGGCGTTTTTCCATAGGCTCCGCCCCCCTGACGAGCATCACAAAAATCGACGCT
CAAGTCAGAGGTGGCGAAACCCGACAGGACTATAAAGATACCAGGCGTTTCCCCCTGGAAGCTCCCTCGT
GCGCTCTCCTGTTCCGACCCTGCCGCTTACCGGATACCTGTCCGCCTTTCTCCCTTCGGGAAGCGTGGCG
CTTTCTCATAGCTCACGCTGTAGGTATCTCAGTTCGGTGTAGGTCGTTCGCTCCAAGCTGGGCTGTGTGC
ACGAACCCCCCGTTCAGCCCGACCGCTGCGCCTTATCCGGTAACTATCGTCTTGAGTCCAACCCGGTAAG
ACACGACTTATCGCCACTGGCAGCAGCCACTGGTAACAGGATTAGCAGAGCGAGGTATGTAGGCGGTGCT
ACAGAGTTCTTGAAGTGGTGGCCTAACTACGGCTACACTAGAAGAACAGTATTTGGTATCTGCGCTCTGC
TGAAGCCAGTTACCTTCGGAAAAAGAGTTGGTAGCTCTTGATCCGGCAAACAAACCACCGCTGGTAGCGG
TGGTTTTTTTGTTTGCAAGCAGCAGATTACGCGCAGAAAAAAAGGATCTCAAGAAGATCCTTTGATCTTT
TCTACGGGGTCTGACGCTCAGTGGAACGAAAACTCACGTTAAGGGATTTTGGTCATGAGATTATCAAAAA
GGATCTTCACCTAGATCCTTTTGCGGCCGCAAATCAATCTAAAGTATATATGAGTAAACTTGGTCTGACA
GTTACCAATGCTTAATCAGTGAGGCACCTATCTCAGCGATCTGTCTATTTCGTTCATCCATAGTTGCCTG
ACTCCCCGTCGTGTAGATAACTACGATACGGGAGGGCTTACCATCTGGCCCCAGTGCTGCAATGATACCG
CGAGACCCACGCTCACCGGCTCCAGATTTATCAGCAATAAACCAGCCAGCCGGAAGGGCCGAGCGCAGAA
GTGGTCCTGCAACTTTATCCGCCTCCATCCAGTCTATTAATTGTTGCCGGGAAGCTAGAGTAAGTAGTTC
GCCAGTTAATAGTTTGCGCAACGTTGTTGCCATTGCTACAGGCATCGTGGTGTCACGCTCGTCGTTTGGT
ATGGCTTCATTCAGCTCCGGTTCCCAACGATCAAGGCGAGTTACATGATCCCCCATGTTGTGCAAAAAAG
CGGTTAGCTCCTTCGGTCCTCCGATCGTTGTCAGAAGTAAGTTGGCCGCAGTGTTATCACTCATGGTTAT
GGCAGCACTGCATAATTCTCTTACTGTCATGCCATCCGTAAGATGCTTTTCTGTGACTGGTGAGTACTCA
ACCAAGTCATTCTGAGAATAGTGTATGCGGCGACCGAGTTGCTCTTGCCCGGCGTCAATACGGGATAATA
CCGCGCCACATAGCAGAACTTTAAAAGTGCTCATCATTGGAAAACGTTCTTCGGGGCGAAAACTCTCAAG
GATCTTACCGCTGTTGAGATCCAGTTCGATGTAACCCACTCGTGCACCCAACTGATCTTCAGCATCTTTT
ACTTTCACCAGCGTTTCTGGGTGAGCAAAAACAGGAAGGCAAAATGCCGCAAAAAAGGGAATAAGGGCGA
CACGGAAATGTTGAATACTCATACTCTTCCTTTTTCAATATTATTGAAGCATTTATCAGGGTTATTGTCT
CATGAGCGGATACATATTTGAATGTATTTAGAAAAATAAACAAATAGGGGTTCCGCGCACATTTCCCCGA
AAAGTGCCAC
